>Addgene plasmid #159677 | 1073B(HomeR2) =pBac-[Pol-γ35.HL-decPol-γ35-p10]-[U6-gRNA#2(Pol-γ35)]-[3xp3-GFP-SV40]-Pol-γ35.HR-[Opie2-dsRed-SV40] | addgene full sequence | sequence record 314891 | Addgene NGS Result
CACAGCCATCCAGAAGCAGAGCTAAAGGATAATAATATAGAAAGATTTTCAAAGATAGTTATGATGACCA
CTTACCGCAGGTGGTAGTTTCCAGCTCTATCACAGACCTTATGACAGTCGGTTGCACAATTTCACCCGTT
CGCGCATCGGGCAGCCGGAAGTCTTTGTCGTCCACTATTCTCACCAGGCTCAGTTGCTCCACGGTCACTT
CTCCTGCATCACCGTAGCTCGTGCGGATATCGATGGCTTGATAGTCGTTGGGATTGAGATCCTCAGCCAA
ATCGCAAGGTACGATGCGGTAGCGACTGGGATTCGAGGAAAGACGCATCCACCAGATCTTGCTCTCACGC
TGCATGTTGTAGAAGTGCTCCAGTGCGCGATGTGGTTCCACTAGGAAGTCCGTGGCCTAGGACCCCGGGC
GAGCTCGAATTAACCATTGTGGGAACCGTGCGATCAAACAAACGCGAGATACCGGAAGTACTGAAAAACA
GTCGCTCCAGGCCAGTGGGAACATCGATGTTTTGTTTTGACGGACCCCTTACTCTCGTCTCATATAAACC
GAAGCCAGCTAAGATGGTATACTTATTATCATCTTGTGATGAGGATGCTTCTATCAACGAAAGTACCGGT
AAACCGCAAATGGTTATGTATTATAATCAAACTAAAGGCGGAGTGGACACGCTAGACCAAATGTGTTCTG
TGATGACCTGCAGTAGGAAGACGAATAGGTGGCCTATGGCATTATTGTACGGAATGATAAACATTGCCTG
CATAAATTCTTTTATTATATACAGCCATAATGTCAGTAGCAAGGGAGAAAAGGTTCAAAGTCGCAAAAAA
TTTATGAGAAACCTTTACATGAGCCTGACGTCATCGTTTATGCGTAAGCGTTTAGAAGCTCCTACTTTGA
AGAGATATTTGCGCGATAATATCTCTAATATTTTGCCAAATGAAGTGCCTGGTACATCAGATGACAGTAC
TGAAGAGCCAGTAATGAAAAAACGTACTTACTGTACTTACTGCCCCTCTAAAATAAGGCGAAAGGCAAAT
GCATCGTGCAAAAAATGCAAAAAAGTTATTTGTCGAGAGCATAATATTGATATGTGCCAAAGTTGTTTCT
GACTGACTAATAAGTATAATTTGTTTCTATTATGTATAAGTTAAGCTAATTACTTATTTTATAATACAAC
ATGACTGTTTTTAAAGTACAAAATAAGTTTATTTTTGTAAAAGAGAGAATGTTTAAAAGTTTTGTTACTT
TATAGAAGAAATTTTGAGTTTTTGTTTTTTTTTAATAAATAAATAAACATAAATAAATTGTTTGTTGAAT
TTATTATTAGTATGTAAGTGTAAATATAATAAAACTTAATATCTATTCAAATTAATAAATAAACCTCGAT
ATACAGACCGATAAAACACATGCGTCAATTTTACGCATGATTATCTTTAACGTACGTCACAATATGATTA
TCTTTCTAGGGTTAAATAATAGTTTCTAATTTTTTTATTATTCAGCCTGCTGTCGTGAATACCGTATATC
TCAACGCTGTCTGTGAGATTGTCGTATTCTAGCCTTTTTAGTTTTTCGCTCATCGACTTGATATTGTCCG
ACACATTTTCGTCGATTTGCGTTTTGATCAAAGACTTGAGCAGAGACACGTTAATCAACTGTTCAAATTG
ATCCATATTAACGATATCAACCCGATGCGTATATGGTGCGTAAAATATATTTTTTAACCCTCTTATACTT
TGCACTCTGCGTTAATACGCGTTCGTGTACAGACGTAATCATGTTTTCTTTTTTGGATAAAACTCCTACT
GAGTTTGACCTCATATTAGACCCTCACAAGTTGCAAAACGTGGCATTTTTTACCAATGAAGAATTTAAAG
TTATTTTAAAAAATTTCATCACAGATTTAAAGAAGAACCAAAAATTAAATTATTTCAACAGTTTAATCGA
CCAGTTAATCAACGTGTACACAGACGCGTCGGCAAAAAACACGCAGCCCGACGTGTTGGCTAAAATTATT
AAATCAACTTGTGTTATAGTCACGGATTTGCCGTCCAACGTGTTCCTCAAAAAGTTGAAGACCAACAAGT
TTACGGACACTATTAATTATTTGATTTTGCCCCACTTCATTTTGTGGGATCACAATTTTGTTATATTTTT
AAACAAAGCTTGGCACTGGCCGTCGTTTTACAACGTCGTGACTGGGAAAACCCTGGCGTTACCCAACTTA
ATCGCCTTGCAGCACATCCCCCTTTCGCCAGCTGGCGTAATAGCGAAGAGGCCCGCACCGATCGCCCTTC
CCAACAGTTGCGCAGCCTGAATGGCGAATGGCGCCTGATGCGGTATTTTCTCCTTACGCATCTGTGCGGT
ATTTCACACCGCATATGGTGCACTCTCAGTACAATCTGCTCTGATGCCGCATAGTTAAGCCAGCCCCGAC
ACCCGCCAACACCCGCTGACGCGCCCTGACGGGCTTGTCTGCTCCCGGCATCCGCTTACAGACAAGCTGT
GACCGTCTCCGGGAGCTGCATGTGTCAGAGGTTTTCACCGTCATCACCGAAACGCGCGAGACGAAAGGGC
CTCGTGATACGCCTATTTTTATAGGTTAATGTCATGATAATAATGGTTTCTTAGACGTCAGGTGGCACTT
TTCGGGGAAATGTGCGCGGAACCCCTATTTGTTTATTTTTCTAAATACATTCAAATATGTATCCGCTCAT
GAGACAATAACCCTGATAAATGCTTCAATAATATTGAAAAAGGAAGAGTATGAGTATTCAACATTTCCGT
GTCGCCCTTATTCCCTTTTTTGCGGCATTTTGCCTTCCTGTTTTTGCTCACCCAGAAACGCTGGTGAAAG
TAAAAGATGCTGAAGATCAGTTGGGTGCACGAGTGGGTTACATCGAACTGGATCTCAACAGCGGTAAGAT
CCTTGAGAGTTTTCGCCCCGAAGAACGTTTTCCAATGATGAGCACTTTTAAAGTTCTGCTATGTGGCGCG
GTATTATCCCGTATTGACGCCGGGCAAGAGCAACTCGGTCGCCGCATACACTATTCTCAGAATGACTTGG
TTGAGTACTCACCAGTCACAGAAAAGCATCTTACGGATGGCATGACAGTAAGAGAATTATGCAGTGCTGC
CATAACCATGAGTGATAACACTGCGGCCAACTTACTTCTGACAACGATCGGAGGACCGAAGGAGCTAACC
GCTTTTTTGCACAACATGGGGGATCATGTAACTCGCCTTGATCGTTGGGAACCGGAGCTGAATGAAGCCA
TACCAAACGACGAGCGTGACACCACGATGCCTGTAGCAATGGCAACAACGTTGCGCAAACTATTAACTGG
CGAACTACTTACTCTAGCTTCCCGGCAACAATTAATAGACTGGATGGAGGCGGATAAAGTTGCAGGACCA
CTTCTGCGCTCGGCCCTTCCGGCTGGCTGGTTTATTGCTGATAAATCTGGAGCCGGTGAGCGTGGGTCTC
GCGGTATCATTGCAGCACTGGGGCCAGATGGTAAGCCCTCCCGTATCGTAGTTATCTACACGACGGGGAG
TCAGGCAACTATGGATGAACGAAATAGACAGATCGCTGAGATAGGTGCCTCACTGATTAAGCATTGGTAA
CTGTCAGACCAAGTTTACTCATATATACTTTAGATTGATTTAAAACTTCATTTTTAATTTAAAAGGATCT
AGGTGAAGATCCTTTTTGATAATCTCATGACCAAAATCCCTTAACGTGAGTTTTCGTTCCACTGAGCGTC
AGACCCCGTAGAAAAGATCAAAGGATCTTCTTGAGATCCTTTTTTTCTGCGCGTAATCTGCTGCTTGCAA
ACAAAAAAACCACCGCTACCAGCGGTGGTTTGTTTGCCGGATCAAGAGCTACCAACTCTTTTTCCGAAGG
TAACTGGCTTCAGCAGAGCGCAGATACCAAATACTGTTCTTCTAGTGTAGCCGTAGTTAGGCCACCACTT
CAAGAACTCTGTAGCACCGCCTACATACCTCGCTCTGCTAATCCTGTTACCAGTGGCTGCTGCCAGTGGC
GATAAGTCGTGTCTTACCGGGTTGGACTCAAGACGATAGTTACCGGATAAGGCGCAGCGGTCGGGCTGAA
CGGGGGGTTCGTGCACACAGCCCAGCTTGGAGCGAACGACCTACACCGAACTGAGATACCTACAGCGTGA
GCTATGAGAAAGCGCCACGCTTCCCGAAGGGAGAAAGGCGGACAGGTATCCGGTAAGCGGCAGGGTCGGA
ACAGGAGAGCGCACGAGGGAGCTTCCAGGGGGAAACGCCTGGTATCTTTATAGTCCTGTCGGGTTTCGCC
ACCTCTGACTTGAGCGTCGATTTTTGTGATGCTCGTCAGGGGGGCGGAGCCTATGGAAAAACGCCAGCAA
CGCGGCCTTTTTACGGTTCCTGGCCTTTTGCTGGCCTTTTGCTCACATGTTCTTTCCTGCGTTATCCCCT
GATTCTGTGGATAACCGTATTACCGCCTTTGAGTGAGCTGATACCGCTCGCCGCAGCCGAACGACCGAGC
GCAGCGAGTCAGTGAGCGAGGAAGCGGAAGAGCGCCCAATACGCAAACCGCCTCTCCCCGCGCGTTGGCC
GATTCATTAATGCAGCTGGCACGACAGGTTTCCCGACTGGAAAGCGGGCAGTGAGCGCAACGCAATTAAT
GTGAGTTAGCTCACTCATTAGGCACCCCAGGCTTTACACTTTATGCTTCCGGCTCGTATGTTGTGTGGAA
TTGTGAGCGGATAACAATTTCACACAGGAAACAGCTATGACATGATTACGAATTCGAGCTCGGTACCCGG
GGATCCTCTAGAGTCGACGCTCGCGCGACTTGGTTTGCCATTCTTTAGCGCGCGTCGCGTCACACAGCTT
GGCCACAATGTGGTTTTTGTCAAACGAAGATTCTATGACGTGTTTAAAGTTTAGGTCGAGTAAAGCGCAA
ATCTTTTTTAACCCTAGAAAGATAGTCTGCGTAAAATTGACGCATGCATTCTTGAAATATTGCTCTCTCT
TTCTAAATAGCGCGAATCCGTCGCTGTGCATTTAGGACATCTCAGTCGCCGCTTGGAGCTCCCGTGAGGC
GTGCTTGTCAATGCGGTAAGTGTCACTGATTTTGAACTATAACGACCGCGTGAGTCAAAATGACGCATGA
TTATCTTTTACGTGACTTTTAAGATTTAACTCATACGATAATTATATTGTTATTTCATGTTCTACTTACG
TGATAACTTATTATATATATATTTTCTTGTTATAGATATCGTGACTAATATATAATAAAATGGGTAGTTC
TTTAGACGATGAGCATATCCTCTCTGCTCTTCTGCAAAGCGATGACGAGCTTGTTGGTGAGGATTCTGAC
AGTGAAATATCAGATCACGTAAGTGAAGATGACGTCCAGAGCGATACAGAAGAAGCGTTTATAGATGAGG
TACATGAAGTGCAGCCAACGTCAAGCGGTAGTGAAATATTAGACGAACAAAATGTTATTGAACAACCAGG
TTCTTCATTGGCTTCTAACAGAATCTTGACCTTGCCACAGAGGACTATTAGAGGTAAGAATAAACATTGT
TGGTCAACTTCAAAGTCCACGAGGCGTAGCCGAGTCTCTGCACTGAACATTGTCAGATCCGAGATCGGCC
GGCCTAGAAGCTTTAAGATACATTGATGAGTTTGGACAAACCACAACTAGAATGCAGTGAAAAAAATGCT
TTATTTGTGAAATTTGTGATGCTATTGCTTTATTTGTAACCATTATAAGCTGCAATAAACAAGTTAACAA
CAACAATTGCATTCATTTTATGTTTCAGGTTCAGGGGGAGGTGTGGGAGGTTTTTTAAAGCAAGTAAAAC
CTCTACAAATGTGGTATGGCTGATTATGATCTAGAGTCCTACAGGAACAGGTGGTGGCGGCCCTCGGTGC
GCTCGTACTGCTCCACGATGGTGTAGTCCTCGTTGTGGGAGGTGATGTCCAGCTTGGAGTCCACGTAGTA
GTAGCCGGGCAGCTGCACGGGCTTCTTGGCCATGTAGATGGACTTGAACTCCACCAGGTAGTGGCCGCCG
TCCTTCAGCTTCAGGGCCTTGTGGATCTCGCCCTTCAGCACGCCGTCGCGGGGGTACAGGCGCTCGGTGG
AGGCCTCCCAGCCCATGGTCTTCTTCTGCATTACGGGGCCGTCGGAGGGGAAGTTCACGCCGATGAACTT
CACCTTGTAGATGAAGCAGCCGTCCTGCAGGGAGGAGTCCTGGGTCACGGTCACCACGCCGCCGTCCTCG
AAGTTCATCACGCGCTCCCACTTGAAGCCCTCGGGGAAGGACAGCTTCTTGTAGTCGGGGATGTCGGCGG
GGTGCTTCACGTACACCTTGGAGCCGTACTGGAACTGGGGGGACAGGATGTCCCAGGCGAAGGGCAGGGG
GCCGCCCTTGGTCACCTTCAGCTTCACGGTGTTGTGGCCCTCGTAGGGGCGGCCCTCGCCCTCGCCCTCG
ATCTCGAACTCGTGGCCGTTCACGGTGCCCTCCATGCGCACCTTGAAGCGCATGAACTCCTTGATGACGT
TCTTGGAGGAGCGCACCATCACCAGAGACAGGTTGCGGCGGCGGTTGGATGGCGTGGGCGCGTTGGCGTT
GTTGGACCGGCTCATGTTGTGTCGCTGTAACAGATGCTGTTCAACTGTGTTTACCAGATCGTTGCGGGCT
GTATTTATAGGCGCGATAAGCGGGACGGGCGCCTCGTGTCCGGTCACGCGCATGAGATAACGCGCGGCTG
ATATGGAGGCGCGTCCTGTTCCGATAAGGAGTTGCGTCCGGCTGCGGTTAGCAACACAGGAAGCTGGCGT
CCTGTCACGATAAGACAACACTCGTCCGGTCCGATAATGTGATTCGTACGTGACAGGACGCGACCCGATA
AGGCCGGCCTACGTGACTGCCGACACGTACTTTTTTGCACTGCAAAAAGGTTCAATGTGTGGTAGTGTAT
TTGGAGCGTATACAACGGTGTAGACTATTTATGTAAAATAGTCTACGAAACGTAGAGTTTGTACTATGTA
TGGGCCCGCGTGCAAAAGCGTGTTTTTTTGCAGTGCAAAAAAGTTGGTGGTGGGGAGGCCACCGAGTATG
GGCGCGCCGGCATATAGCTGGACCACTGCGTTCCGCCTTAACCCAGATTTATATGCGAATTGAAAAACCC
GCGGAAGAAGTTGAAGATTTCACCGCCATAGAAGATCAGAGCGTTCGCAAGCTGGCGCAGTCGCTGGAGC
TGCCCTACTATGCCAAATTTCTGCTGATCGCTGCCTTTTTGGCCAGCCACAATGCCGCCAAGCAGGACAA
GCGATTGTTCGTCAAGCACCATGGAAAACAGCGAAAGCGGATGCAGACGGTCAACGCCAGAGCCAAGGTG
GGTTATTCAATTTTTCGATGACTCCATTTGCTTATTTTAATACCTTTTAGACCACGGAGAAAATGTCCAC
CACTTTGGGACCCAAATCCTTTAGCATCGATCGTTTGCTGGCCATTTTCTACGCCATTCTAGAGGAGAAA
GTCGGTCTGACCTGCAACCTTCTCTCCCAGATCTCAACTTTGGTGCACCTCAATCTACTAAGCTTCGTCT
CCGGCGAACAAAACATAATGGAAGGTTCCGCTAGGCTGCAGTGCACCATTGGCTTGGAGTTTGTCCTGCA
GATTGGCAAGGTGGTGGGCTTTAATGTCCGCCAATATCTCTGCGACTTTATGTAGCCCCTGGTTGTTTTT
TTTAGTTTTTAAATATATTTAATAAATAGTCCGGTACATCGCTTATGTGTATGGTCTCCGCCAGCCTTGT
GTCCCGGCTTTAATTAAAAGCTTTAAGATACATTGATGAGTTTGGACAAACCACAACTAGAATGCAGTGA
AAAAAATGCTTTATTTGTGAAATTTGTGATGCTATTGCTTTATTTGTAACCATTATAAGCTGCAATAAAC
AAGTTAACAACAACAATTGCATTCATTTTATGTTTCAGGTTCAGGGGGAGGTGTGGGAGGTTTTTTAAAG
CAAGTAAAACCTCTACAAATGTGGTATGGCTGATTATGATCTAGAGTCGCGGCCGCTTACTTGTACAGCT
CGTCCATGCCGAGAGTGATCCCGGCGGCGGTCACGAACTCCAGCAGGACCATGTGATCGCGCTTCTCGTT
GGGGTCTTTGCTCAGGGCGGACTGGGTGCTCAGGTAGTGGTTGTCGGGCAGCAGCACGGGGCCGTCGCCG
ATGGGGGTGTTCTGCTGGTAGTGGTCGGCGAGCTGCACGCTGCCGTCCTCGATGTTGTGGCGGATCTTGA
AGTTCACCTTGATGCCGTTCTTCTGCTTGTCGGCCATGATATAGACGTTGTGGCTGTTGTAGTTGTACTC
CAGCTTGTGCCCCAGGATGTTGCCGTCCTCCTTGAAGTCGATGCCCTTCAGCTCGATGCGGTTCACCAGG
GTGTCGCCCTCGAACTTCACCTCGGCGCGGGTCTTGTAGTTGCCGTCGTCCTTGAAGAAGATGGTGCGCT
CCTGGACGTAGCCTTCGGGCATGGCGGACTTGAAGAAGTCGTGCTGCTTCATGTGGTCGGGGTAGCGGCT
GAAGCACTGCACGCCGTAGGTCAGGGTGGTCACGAGGGTGGGCCAGGGCACGGGCAGCTTGCCGGTGGTG
CAGATGAACTTCAGGGTCAGCTTGCCGTAGGTGGCATCGCCCTCGCCCTCGCCGGACACGCTGAACTTGT
GGCCGTTTACGTCGCCGTCCAGCTCGACCAGGATGGGCACCACCCCGGTGAACAGCTCCTCGCCCTTGCT
CATTTTGCTCGAGGTGGCGACCGGTGGATCGTACCGTCGACTCTAGCGGTACCCCGATTGTTTAGCTTGT
TCAGCTGCGCTTGTTTATTTGCTTAGCTTTCGCTTAGCGACGTGTTCACTTTGCTTGTTTGAATTGAATT
GTCGCTCCGTAGACGAAGCGCCTCTATTTATACTCCGGCGGTCGAGGGTTCGAAATCGATAAGCTTGGAT
CCTAATTGAATTAGCTCTAATTGAATTAGTCTCTAATTGAATTAGATCCCCGGGCGAGCTCGAATTGCTA
GCAAAAAAAAAAGCACCGACTCGGTGCCACTTTTTCAAGTTGATAACGGACTAGCCTTATTTTAACTTGC
TATTTCTAGCTCTAAAACGCTGCGCAACTGCATCAGTCCGACGTTAAATTGAAAATAGGTCTATATATAC
GAACTGAGTCTGGAAAAAGAAGTTGAGAATTATAAAAAGTAGTGAGCACTGGCGCCCTCTCTGCTTGGCG
AGCTAACCTTTTCGCCTCTTGGCTGAGTAGGTGGCGTTTCATTCTACTCTGTAAAATTAATGTAGAATTG
AAACACTATGGTCAAAAAATACTTAGGGGCATAAGTTATAAAACGTATGAAATGAATTTTTATCAACCTG
GGCTATTCAAAAATTTTCGAATTATTTTATGTATTTTTTTTAATCGTTTTTCATTATAGGTTAAAATACA
CTTTAAAAGGAATTCTTTCCTGTAAAATAAATATAAATAAATATGCTTTATTGACAGAAAATTTGATGTT
TTTGTATTTGAGTAGGAGCAATCACAGGTGAGCAAAAAAGAATTCTACGTATTAACTCGAATCGCTATCC
AAGCCAGCTCCATTGTCGGCATCGTGCTCATTCTATTGACGCTGGCAGATTTGGTTTTGGCGCTATGGGA
CCCGTTCGGTTACAACAACATGTTTCCGCGCGAGTTTCCCGACGACATGTCGCGCACGTTCCTGACTGCG
TACTTTGAGAGTTTCGACAACACCACGTCCAGAGAAATCATAGAGTTTATGCCCGAGTTCTTTTCGGAAA
TGGTCGAAACGGACGATGACGCCACGTTTGAATCTCTATTTCATTTATTAGATTATGTGGCATCTTTAGA
AGTTAATTCCGACGGCCAAATGTTAAACTTGGAGGAGGGTGATGAAATTGAGGATTTTGACGAATCTACT
TTGGTGGGGCAAGCGTTAGCCACTAGCTCGCTATACACTCGCATGGAGTTTATGCAGTACACGTTTAGGC
AAAACACACTATTGTCTATGAACAAAGAAAACAACAATTTTAATCAAATAATCATGGGTTTATTTGCAAC
AAACACAATTGTGGCGTTTACAGCATTTGTTATACACACAGAACTCATATTTTTTATATTTTTCGTAATC
TTCCTAATGATCACATTTTATTACATAATCAAAGAATCGTACGAATATTATAAAACAATTGATTTGTTAT
TTTAAAAACGATTCAGTTTAAACTAATTCTTGAAGATGTTCAACAAGTAATCGGGCACGTCACTAATATG
GATCGTTTCGGCGAGGCGTGTGTCGCGGGACCGCAACTGCATCAGTCCGTTTCTTAGCGTTTGCTCGTTT
ATAACAAGTGTATAAGGTATGCCGAGCATATCCGTTTCCAGCAAGTGCTCTGCTAAATGAGAAGCGTTCT
TTGTCGTACGAATTCCATCCCCTTCAGAAAGTCTAAGACCGGCGTGGTTGAGAACATGTTTCAGATGCTG
ACAAAGATCAGACAAGTCAGCAGATAGCTCGGAATCACTTTCCACACAGGCAATTCCACATTGATATGGC
GCCAGAACGCGGTGTAAGAGCAGGGATTGCGAGTCCCGGCCATGAT
Features (pLannotate 1.2.2; 29 found; start..end, strand, type, name):
   1483..1686    -  CDS            FP (fragment): FP25_NPVAC - Experimental evidence at protein level: Swiss-Prot protein existence level 1. From Autographa californica nuclear polyhedrosis virus (AcMNPV).
   1713..2180    +  CDS            LEF-9 (fragment): LEF9_NPVAC - Experimental evidence at protein level: Swiss-Prot protein existence level 1. Component of the viral DNA-dependent RNA polymerase which is composed of four equimolar subunits of LEF-4, LEF-8, LEF-9, and p47. Plays an essential role in late and very late gene expression. From Autographa californica nuclear polyhedrosis virus (AcMNPV).
   2184..2338    +  CDS            lacZα (fragment): LacZα fragment of β-galactosidase; lacZ fragment
   2344..2443    -  misc_feature   bom (fragment): basis of mobility region from pBR322
   2545..2580    -  CDS            rop (fragment): Rop protein, which maintains plasmids at low copy number; rop
   2675..2779    +  promoter       AmpR promoter: bla
   2780..3640    +  CDS            AmpR: β-lactamase; bla; confers resistance to ampicillin, carbenicillin, and related antibiotics
   3811..4399    +  rep_origin     ori: high-copy-number ColE1/pMB1/pBR322/pUC origin of replication
   4582..4674    +  CDS            lacI (fragment): lac repressor; lacI; The lac repressor binds to the lac operator to inhibit transcription in E. coli. This inhibition can be relieved by adding lactose or isopropyl-β-D-thiogalactopyranoside (IPTG).
   4687..4708    +  protein_bind   CAP binding site: CAP binding activates transcription in the presence of cAMP. E. coli catabolite activator protein
   4723..4753    +  promoter       lac promoter: promoter for the E. coli lac operon
   4757..4779    +  protein_bind   lac operator (fragment): The lac repressor binds to the lac operator to inhibit transcription in E. coli. This inhibition can be relieved by adding lactose or isopropyl-β-D-thiogalactopyranoside (IPTG). lac repressor encoded by lacI
   4810..4848    +  misc_feature   MCS (fragment): pUC18/19 multiple cloning site
   4841..4981    -  CDS            FP (fragment): FP25_NPVAC - Experimental evidence at protein level: Swiss-Prot protein existence level 1. From Autographa californica nuclear polyhedrosis virus (AcMNPV).
   5684..5805    -  polyA_signal   SV40 poly(A) signal: SV40 polyadenylation signal
   5828..5911    -  CDS            large T antigen (fragment): large T antigen from SV40 (simian virus 40)
   5919..6599    -  CDS            DsRed1: wild-type DsRed mammalian codon-optimized
   6600..6665    -  CDS            IE2 (fragment): VIE2_NPVOP - Protein inferred from homology: Swiss-Prot protein existence level 3. RING-finger E3 ubiquitin ligase that plays an important regulatory role during the initial stages of infection. Migrates to specific nuclear foci early in infection supposely to prepare the sites for viral replication by targeting and ubiquitinating host proteins. From Orgyia pseudotsugata multicapsid polyhedrosis virus (OpMNPV).
   6679..7139    -  promoter       OpIE-2 promoter (fragment): immediate-early gene 2 from the Orgyia pseudotsugata multicapsid nucleopolyhedrovirus; strong constitutive baculovirus promoter for insect cell expression
   7133..7417    +  CDS            Orc5 (fragment): ORC5_DROME - Experimental evidence at protein level: Swiss-Prot protein existence level 1. Component of the origin recognition complex (ORC) that binds origins of replication. DNA-binding is ATP-dependent, however specific DNA sequences that define origins of replication have not been identified so far. ORC is required to assemble the pre-replication complex necessary to initiate DNA replication (By similarity). From Drosophila melanogaster (Fruit fly).
   7471..7752    +  CDS            Orc5 (fragment): ORC5_DROME - Experimental evidence at protein level: Swiss-Prot protein existence level 1. Component of the origin recognition complex (ORC) that binds origins of replication. DNA-binding is ATP-dependent, however specific DNA sequences that define origins of replication have not been identified so far. ORC is required to assemble the pre-replication complex necessary to initiate DNA replication (By similarity). From Drosophila melanogaster (Fruit fly).
   7864..7985    -  polyA_signal   SV40 poly(A) signal: SV40 polyadenylation signal
   8008..8091    -  CDS            large T antigen (fragment): large T antigen from SV40 (simian virus 40)
   8107..8822    -  CDS            EGFP (fragment): the original enhanced GFP (Yang et al., 1996) mammalian codon-optimized
   8876..8998    -  promoter       hsp70 promoter (fragment): Drosophila melanogaster hsp70Bb promoter
   9113..9188    -  misc_RNA       gRNA scaffold: guide RNA scaffold for the Streptococcus pyogenes CRISPR/Cas9 system
   9209..9629    -  promoter       dU6-3 promoter: RNA polymerase III promoter for Drosophila U6-3 snRNA (Port et al., 2014)
   9642..10292   +  CDS            P74 (fragment): PIF0_NPVAC - Experimental evidence at protein level: Swiss-Prot protein existence level 1. Plays an essential role for oral infectivity of occlusion- derived virus (ODV) and functions also in host midgut attachment and fusion by binding to a specific host receptor. From Autographa californica nuclear polyhedrosis virus (AcMNPV).
  10316..403     -  CDS            DNApol-gamma35 (fragment) (across the origin): DPOG2_DROME - Also known as DNApol-gamma From Drosophila melanogaster (Fruit fly).
