[The description below was written by a language model from this plasmid's Addgene catalogue record and pLannotate feature annotations shown in this document.]
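Description:
1073B(HomeR2) is a piggyBac-based insect transformation plasmid carrying the HomeR#2 "home-and-rescue" gene-drive element for Drosophila melanogaster. It is propagated in E. coli on a high-copy ColE1/pUC-type origin with ampicillin selection (AmpR with its own promoter). The backbone also retains pUC-derived lac remnants. Short baculovirus FP25 and LEF-9 fragments probably reflect the viral sequence context that usually accompanies cloned piggyBac, although the transposon arms themselves are not annotated in the feature table.

The roughly 5.4 kb payload targets DNApol-γ35 (CG33650), which encodes a subunit of the mitochondrial DNA polymerase. The left homology arm runs into a recoded rescue copy of Pol-γ35 (named "decPol-γ35"), followed by a p10 3′ region, which is probably what the tool annotated as an AcMNPV P74 fragment. Recoding presumably protects the rescue from cleavage by the element's own guide. A Drosophila U6-3 Pol III promoter drives gRNA#2 fused to the S. pyogenes Cas9 scaffold. No Cas9 gene is annotated, so the nuclease must be supplied separately. Next comes a 3xP3-EGFP-SV40 poly(A) marker, where the annotated hsp70 fragment is likely the basal promoter paired with the 3xP3 eye-specific enhancer. The right homology arm follows; it is annotated as Orc5 fragments, apparently because that gene flanks the target locus.

An OpIE-2-driven DsRed-SV40 cassette lies outside the homology arms. DsRed should therefore mark piggyBac-mediated or whole-plasmid integrations, whereas precise HDR insertion at Pol-γ35 site #2 should carry only the GFP marker. According to the record, the plasmid is used to establish the drive element by either route.
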