Addgene plasmid #159677: 1073B(HomeR2) =pBac-[Pol-γ35.HL-decPol-γ35-p10]-[U6-gRNA#2(Pol-γ35)]-[3xp3-GFP-SV40]-Pol-γ35.HR-[Opie2-dsRed-SV40]
Purpose: Plasmid provides the HomeR#2 gene-drive element harboring a rescue, gRNA#2, and 3xP3-eGFP that can be integrated via pBac and inserted at Pol-γ35 site #2 via HDR.
Depositing lab: Omar Akbari. Depositing organization: University of California, San Diego (UCSD). Publication: A confinable home and rescue gene drive for population modification. Kandul NP, Liu J, Bennett JB, Marshall JM, Akbari OS. Elife. 2021 Mar 5;10. pii: 65939. doi: 10.7554/eLife.65939. PubMed 33666174.
Backbone
  Vector backbone: pBac
  Vector type: Insect Expression
Growth in bacteria
  Bacterial resistance: Ampicillin, 100 μg/mL
  Growth temperature: 37°C
  Growth strain: DH5alpha
  Copy number: High Copy
Gene/Insert
  Gene/Insert name: [Pol-γ35.HL-decPol-γ35-p10]-[U6-gRNA#2(Pol-γ35)]-[3xp3-GFP-SV40]-Pol-γ35.HR-[Opie2-dsRed-SV40]
  Species: D. melanogaster (fly)
  Insert size (bp): 5420
  GenBank ID: DNApol-γ35 (CG33650)
Terms and licenses: Academic/Nonprofit Terms; Industry Terms: Not Available to Industry
How to cite: 1073B(HomeR2) =pBac-[Pol-γ35.HL-decPol-γ35-p10]-[U6-gRNA#2(Pol-γ35)]-[3xp3-GFP-SV40]-Pol-γ35.HR-[Opie2-dsRed-SV40] was a gift from Omar Akbari (Addgene plasmid # 159677 ; http://n2t.net/addgene:159677 ; RRID:Addgene_159677)
